>Addgene plasmid #198543 | SpG | addgene full sequence | sequence record 388887 | Addgene NGS Result
CCCGGGACTTCGTGGAGGACGACTTCGCCGGTGTGGTCCGGGACGACGTGACCCTGTTCATCAGCGCGGT
CCAGGACCAGGTGGTGCCGGACAACACCCTGGCCTGGGTGTGGGTGCGCGGCCTGGACGAGCTGTACGCC
GAGTGGTCGGAGGTCGTGTCCACGAACTTCCGGGACGCCTCCGGGCCGGCCATGACCGAGATCGGCGAGC
AGCCGTGGGGGCGGGAGTTCGCCCTGCGCGACCCGGCCGGCAACTGCGTGCACTTCGTGGCCGAGGAGCA
GGACTGACACGTGCTACGAGATTTCGATTCCACCGCCGCCTTCTATGAAAGGTTGGGCTTCGGAATCGTT
TTCCGGGACGCCGGCTGGATGATCCTCCAGCGCGGGGATCTCATGCTGGAGTTCTTCGCCCACCCCAACT
TGTTTATTGCAGCTTATAATGGTTACAAATAAAGCAATAGCATCACAAATTTCACAAATAAAGCATTTTT
TTCACTGCATTCTAGTTGTGGTTTGTCCAAACTCATCAATGTATCTTATCATGTCTGTATACCGTCGACC
TCTAGCTAGAGCTTGGCGTAATCATGGTCATAGCTGTTTCCTGTGTGAAATTGTTATCCGCTCACAATTC
CACACAACATACGAGCCGGAAGCATAAAGTGTAAAGCCTGGGGTGCCTAATGAGTGAGCTAACTCACATT
AATTGCGTTGCGCTCACTGCCCGCTTTCCAGTCGGGAAACCTGTCGTGCCAGCTGCATTAATGAATCGGC
CAACGCGCGGGGAGAGGCGGTTTGCGTATTGGGCGCTCTTCCGCTTCCTCGCTCACTGACTCGCTGCGCT
CGGTCGTTCGGCTGCGGCGAGCGGTATCAGCTCACTCAAAGGCGGTAATACGGTTATCCACAGAATCAGG
GGATAACGCAGGAAAGAACATGTGAGCAAAAGGCCAGCAAAAGGCCAGGAACCGTAAAAAGGCCGCGTTG
CTGGCGTTTTTCCATAGGCTCCGCCCCCCTGACGAGCATCACAAAAATCGACGCTCAAGTCAGAGGTGGC
GAAACCCGACAGGACTATAAAGATACCAGGCGTTTCCCCCTGGAAGCTCCCTCGTGCGCTCTCCTGTTCC
GACCCTGCCGCTTACCGGATACCTGTCCGCCTTTCTCCCTTCGGGAAGCGTGGCGCTTTCTCATAGCTCA
CGCTGTAGGTATCTCAGTTCGGTGTAGGTCGTTCGCTCCAAGCTGGGCTGTGTGCACGAACCCCCCGTTC
AGCCCGACCGCTGCGCCTTATCCGGTAACTATCGTCTTGAGTCCAACCCGGTAAGACACGACTTATCGCC
ACTGGCAGCAGCCACTGGTAACAGGATTAGCAGAGCGAGGTATGTAGGCGGTGCTACAGAGTTCTTGAAG
TGGTGGCCTAACTACGGCTACACTAGAAGAACAGTATTTGGTATCTGCGCTCTGCTGAAGCCAGTTACCT
TCGGAAAAAGAGTTGGTAGCTCTTGATCCGGCAAACAAACCACCGCTGGTAGCGGTGGTTTTTTTGTTTG
CAAGCAGCAGATTACGCGCAGAAAAAAAGGATCTCAAGAAGATCCTTTGATCTTTTCTACGGGGTCTGAC
GCTCAGTGGAACGAAAACTCACGTTAAGGGATTTTGGTCATGAGATTATCAAAAAGGATCTTCACCTAGA
TCCTTTTAAATTAAAAATGAAGTTTTAAATCAATCTAAAGTATATATGAGTAAACTTGGTCTGACAGTTA
CCAATGCTTAATCAGTGAGGCACCTATCTCAGCGATCTGTCTATTTCGTTCATCCATAGTTGCCTGACTC
CCCGTCGTGTAGATAACTACGATACGGGAGGGCTTACCATCTGGCCCCAGTGCTGCAATGATACCGCGAG
ACCCACGCTCACCGGCTCCAGATTTATCAGCAATAAACCAGCCAGCCGGAAGGGCCGAGCGCAGAAGTGG
TCCTGCAACTTTATCCGCCTCCATCCAGTCTATTAATTGTTGCCGGGAAGCTAGAGTAAGTAGTTCGCCA
GTTAATAGTTTGCGCAACGTTGTTGCCATTGCTACAGGCATCGTGGTGTCACGCTCGTCGTTTGGTATGG
CTTCATTCAGCTCCGGTTCCCAACGATCAAGGCGAGTTACATGATCCCCCATGTTGTGCAAAAAAGCGGT
TAGCTCCTTCGGTCCTCCGATCGTTGTCAGAAGTAAGTTGGCCGCAGTGTTATCACTCATGGTTATGGCA
GCACTGCATAATTCTCTTACTGTCATGCCATCCGTAAGATGCTTTTCTGTGACTGGTGAGTACTCAACCA
AGTCATTCTGAGAATAGTGTATGCGGCGACCGAGTTGCTCTTGCCCGGCGTCAATACGGGATAATACCGC
GCCACATAGCAGAACTTTAAAAGTGCTCATCATTGGAAAACGTTCTTCGGGGCGAAAACTCTCAAGGATC
TTACCGCTGTTGAGATCCAGTTCGATGTAACCCACTCGTGCACCCAACTGATCTTCAGCATCTTTTACTT
TCACCAGCGTTTCTGGGTGAGCAAAAACAGGAAGGCAAAATGCCGCAAAAAAGGGAATAAGGGCGACACG
GAAATGTTGAATACTCATACTCTTCCTTTTTCAATATTATTGAAGCATTTATCAGGGTTATTGTCTCATG
AGCGGATACATATTTGAATGTATTTAGAAAAATAAACAAATAGGGGTTCCGCGCACATTTCCCCGAAAAG
TGCCACCTGACGTCGACGGATCGGGAGATCTCCCGATCCCCTATGGTGCACTCTCAGTACAATCTGCTCT
GATGCCGCATAGTTAAGCCAGTATCTGCTCCCTGCTTGTGTGTTGGAGGTCGCTGAGTAGTGCGCGAGCA
AAATTTAAGCTACAACAAGGCAAGGCTTGACCGACAATTGCATGAAGAATCTGCTTAGGGTTAGGCGTTT
TGCGCTGCTTCGCGATGTACGGGCCAGATATACGCGTTGACATTGATTATTGACTAGTTATTAATAGTAA
TCAATTACGGGGTCATTAGTTCATAGCCCATATATGGAGTTCCGCGTTACATAACTTACGGTAAATGGCC
CGCCTGGCTGACCGCCCAACGACCCCCGCCCATTGACGTCAATAATGACGTATGTTCCCATAGTAACGCC
AATAGGGACTTTCCATTGACGTCAATGGGTGGAGTATTTACGGTAAACTGCCCACTTGGCAGTACATCAA
GTGTATCATATGCCAAGTACGCCCCCTATTGACGTCAATGACGGTAAATGGCCCGCCTGGCATTATGCCC
AGTACATGACCTTATGGGACTTTCCTACTTGGCAGTACATCTACGTATTAGTCATCGCTATTACCATGGT
GATGCGGTTTTGGCAGTACATCAATGGGCGTGGATAGCGGTTTGACTCACGGGGATTTCCAAGTCTCCAC
CCCATTGACGTCAATGGGAGTTTGTTTTGGCACCAAAATCAACGGGACTTTCCAAAATGTCGTAACAACT
CCGCCCCATTGACGCAAATGGGCGGTAGGCGTGTACGGTGGGAGGTCTATATAAGCAGCGCGTTTTGCCT
GTACTGGGTCTCTCTGGTTAGACCAGATCTGAGCCTGGGAGCTCTCTGGCTAACTAGGGAACCCACTGCT
TAAGCCTCAATAAAGCTTGCCTTGAGTGCTTCAAGTAGTGTGTGCCCGTCTGTTGTGTGACTCTGGTAAC
TAGAGATCCCTCAGACCCTTTTAGTCAGTGTGGAAAATCTCTAGCAGTGGCGCCCGAACAGGGACTTGAA
AGCGAAAGGGAAACCAGAGGAGCTCTCTCGACGCAGGACTCGGCTTGCTGAAGCGCGCACGGCAAGAGGC
GAGGGGCGGCGACTGGTGAGTACGCCAAAAATTTTGACTAGCGGAGGCTAGAAGGAGAGAGATGGGTGCG
AGAGCGTCAGTATTAAGCGGGGGAGAATTAGATCGCGATGGGAAAAAATTCGGTTAAGGCCAGGGGGAAA
GAAAAAATATAAATTAAAACATATAGTATGGGCAAGCAGGGAGCTAGAACGATTCGCAGTTAATCCTGGC
CTGTTAGAAACATCAGAAGGCTGTAGACAAATACTGGGACAGCTACAACCATCCCTTCAGACAGGATCAG
AAGAACTTAGATCATTATATAATACAGTAGCAACCCTCTATTGTGTGCATCAAAGGATAGAGATAAAAGA
CACCAAGGAAGCTTTAGACAAGATAGAGGAAGAGCAAAACAAAAGTAAGACCACCGCACAGCAAGCGGCC
GCTGATCTTCAGACCTGGAGGAGGAGATATGAGGGACAATTGGAGAAGTGAATTATATAAATATAAAGTA
GTAAAAATTGAACCATTAGGAGTAGCACCCACCAAGGCAAAGAGAAGAGTGGTGCAGAGAGAAAAAAGAG
CAGTGGGAATAGGAGCTTTGTTCCTTGGGTTCTTGGGAGCAGCAGGAAGCACTATGGGCGCAGCGTCAAT
GACGCTGACGGTACAGGCCAGACAATTATTGTCTGGTATAGTGCAGCAGCAGAACAATTTGCTGAGGGCT
ATTGAGGCGCAACAGCATCTGTTGCAACTCACAGTCTGGGGCATCAAGCAGCTCCAGGCAAGAATCCTGG
CTGTGGAAAGATACCTAAAGGATCAACAGCTCCTGGGGATTTGGGGTTGCTCTGGAAAACTCATTTGCAC
CACTGCTGTGCCTTGGAATGCTAGTTGGAGTAATAAATCTCTGGAACAGATTTGGAATCACACGACCTGG
ATGGAGTGGGACAGAGAAATTAACAATTACACAAGCTTAATACACTCCTTAATTGAAGAATCGCAAAACC
AGCAAGAAAAGAATGAACAAGAATTATTGGAATTAGATAAATGGGCAAGTTTGTGGAATTGGTTTAACAT
AACAAATTGGCTGTGGTATATAAAATTATTCATAATGATAGTAGGAGGCTTGGTAGGTTTAAGAATAGTT
TTTGCTGTACTTTCTATAGTGAATAGAGTTAGGCAGGGATATTCACCATTATCGTTTCAGACCCACCTCC
CAACCCCGAGGGGACCCGACAGGCCCGAAGGAATAGAAGAAGAAGGTGGAGAGAGAGACAGAGACAGATC
CATTCGATTAGTGAACGGATCGGCACTGCGTGCGCCAATTCTGCAGACAAATGGCAGTATTCATCCACAA
TTTTAAAAGAAAAGGGGGGATTGGGGGGTACAGTGCAGGGGAAAGAATAGTAGACATAATAGCAACAGAC
ATACAAACTAAAGAATTACAAAAACAAATTACAAAAATTCAAAATTTTCGGGTTTATTACAGGGACAGCA
GAGATCCAGTTTGGTTAATTAGCTAGCTAGGTCTTGAAAGGAGTGGGAATTGGCTCCGGTGCCCGTCAGT
GGGCAGAGCGCACATCGCCCACAGTCCCCGAGAAGTTGGGGGGAGGGGTCGGCAATTGATCCGGTGCCTA
GAGAAGGTGGCGCGGGGTAAACTGGGAAAGTGATGTCGTGTACTGGCTCCGCCTTTTTCCCGAGGGTGGG
GGAGAACCGTATATAAGTGCAGTAGTCGCCGTGAACGTTCTTTTTCGCAACGGGTTTGCCGCCAGAACAC
AGGACCGGTTCTAGAGCGCTGCCACCATGGACAAGAAGTACAGCATCGGCCTGGACATCGGCACCAACTC
TGTGGGCTGGGCCGTGATCACCGACGAGTACAAGGTGCCCAGCAAGAAATTCAAGGTGCTGGGCAACACC
GACCGGCACAGCATCAAGAAGAACCTGATCGGAGCCCTGCTGTTCGACAGCGGCGAAACAGCCGAGGCCA
CCCGGCTGAAGAGAACCGCCAGAAGAAGATACACCAGACGGAAGAACCGGATCTGCTATCTGCAAGAGAT
CTTCAGCAACGAGATGGCCAAGGTGGACGACAGCTTCTTCCACAGACTGGAAGAGTCCTTCCTGGTGGAA
GAGGATAAGAAGCACGAGCGGCACCCCATCTTCGGCAACATCGTGGACGAGGTGGCCTACCACGAGAAGT
ACCCCACCATCTACCACCTGAGAAAGAAACTGGTGGACAGCACCGACAAGGCCGACCTGCGGCTGATCTA
TCTGGCCCTGGCCCACATGATCAAGTTCCGGGGCCACTTCCTGATCGAGGGCGACCTGAACCCCGACAAC
AGCGACGTGGACAAGCTGTTCATCCAGCTGGTGCAGACCTACAACCAGCTGTTCGAGGAAAACCCCATCA
ACGCCAGCGGCGTGGACGCCAAGGCCATCCTGTCTGCCAGACTGAGCAAGAGCAGACGGCTGGAAAATCT
GATCGCCCAGCTGCCCGGCGAGAAGAAGAATGGCCTGTTCGGAAACCTGATTGCCCTGAGCCTGGGCCTG
ACCCCCAACTTCAAGAGCAACTTCGACCTGGCCGAGGATGCCAAACTGCAGCTGAGCAAGGACACCTACG
ACGACGACCTGGACAACCTGCTGGCCCAGATCGGCGACCAGTACGCCGACCTGTTTCTGGCCGCCAAGAA
CCTGTCCGACGCCATCCTGCTGAGCGACATCCTGAGAGTGAACACCGAGATCACCAAGGCCCCCCTGAGC
GCCTCTATGATCAAGAGATACGACGAGCACCACCAGGACCTGACCCTGCTGAAAGCTCTCGTGCGGCAGC
AGCTGCCTGAGAAGTACAAAGAGATTTTCTTCGACCAGAGCAAGAACGGCTACGCCGGCTACATTGACGG
CGGAGCCAGCCAGGAAGAGTTCTACAAGTTCATCAAGCCCATCCTGGAAAAGATGGACGGCACCGAGGAA
CTGCTCGTGAAGCTGAACAGAGAGGACCTGCTGCGGAAGCAGCGGACCTTCGACAACGGCAGCATCCCCC
ACCAGATCCACCTGGGAGAGCTGCACGCCATTCTGCGGCGGCAGGAAGATTTTTACCCATTCCTGAAGGA
CAACCGGGAAAAGATCGAGAAGATCCTGACCTTCCGCATCCCCTACTACGTGGGCCCTCTGGCCAGGGGA
AACAGCAGATTCGCCTGGATGACCAGAAAGAGCGAGGAAACCATCACCCCCTGGAACTTCGAGGAAGTGG
TGGACAAGGGCGCTTCCGCCCAGAGCTTCATCGAGCGGATGACCAACTTCGATAAGAACCTGCCCAACGA
GAAGGTGCTGCCCAAGCACAGCCTGCTGTACGAGTACTTCACCGTGTATAACGAGCTGACCAAAGTGAAA
TACGTGACCGAGGGAATGAGAAAGCCCGCCTTCCTGAGCGGCGAGCAGAAAAAGGCCATCGTGGACCTGC
TGTTCAAGACCAACCGGAAAGTGACCGTGAAGCAGCTGAAAGAGGACTACTTCAAGAAAATCGAGTGCTT
CGACTCCGTGGAAATCTCCGGCGTGGAAGATCGGTTCAACGCCTCCCTGGGCACATACCACGATCTGCTG
AAAATTATCAAGGACAAGGACTTCCTGGACAATGAGGAAAACGAGGACATTCTGGAAGATATCGTGCTGA
CCCTGACACTGTTTGAGGACAGAGAGATGATCGAGGAACGGCTGAAAACCTATGCCCACCTGTTCGACGA
CAAAGTGATGAAGCAGCTGAAGCGGCGGAGATACACCGGCTGGGGCAGGCTGAGCCGGAAGCTGATCAAC
GGCATCCGGGACAAGCAGTCCGGCAAGACAATCCTGGATTTCCTGAAGTCCGACGGCTTCGCCAACAGAA
ACTTCATGCAGCTGATCCACGACGACAGCCTGACCTTTAAAGAGGACATCCAGAAAGCCCAGGTGTCCGG
CCAGGGCGATAGCCTGCACGAGCACATTGCCAATCTGGCCGGCAGCCCCGCCATTAAGAAGGGCATCCTG
CAGACAGTGAAGGTGGTGGACGAGCTCGTGAAAGTGATGGGCCGGCACAAGCCCGAGAACATCGTGATCG
AAATGGCCAGAGAGAACCAGACCACCCAGAAGGGACAGAAGAACAGCCGCGAGAGAATGAAGCGGATCGA
AGAGGGCATCAAAGAGCTGGGCAGCCAGATCCTGAAAGAACACCCCGTGGAAAACACCCAGCTGCAGAAC
GAGAAGCTGTACCTGTACTACCTGCAGAATGGGCGGGATATGTACGTGGACCAGGAACTGGACATCAACC
GGCTGTCCGACTACGATGTGGACCATATCGTGCCTCAGAGCTTTCTGAAGGACGACTCCATCGACAACAA
GGTGCTGACCAGAAGCGACAAGAACCGGGGCAAGAGCGACAACGTGCCCTCCGAAGAGGTCGTGAAGAAG
ATGAAGAACTACTGGCGGCAGCTGCTGAACGCCAAGCTGATTACCCAGAGAAAGTTCGACAATCTGACCA
AGGCCGAGAGAGGCGGCCTGAGCGAACTGGATAAGGCCGGCTTCATCAAGAGACAGCTGGTGGAAACCCG
GCAGATCACAAAGCACGTGGCACAGATCCTGGACTCCCGGATGAACACTAAGTACGACGAGAATGACAAG
CTGATCCGGGAAGTGAAAGTGATCACCCTGAAGTCCAAGCTGGTGTCCGATTTCCGGAAGGATTTCCAGT
TTTACAAAGTGCGCGAGATCAACAACTACCACCACGCCCACGACGCCTACCTGAACGCCGTCGTGGGAAC
CGCCCTGATCAAAAAGTACCCTAAGCTGGAAAGCGAGTTCGTGTACGGCGACTACAAGGTGTACGACGTG
CGGAAGATGATCGCCAAGAGCGAGCAGGAAATCGGCAAGGCTACCGCCAAGTACTTCTTCTACAGCAACA
TCATGAACTTTTTCAAGACCGAGATTACCCTGGCCAACGGCGAGATCCGGAAGCGGCCTCTGATCGAGAC
AAACGGCGAAACCGGGGAGATCGTGTGGGATAAGGGCCGGGATTTTGCCACCGTGCGGAAAGTGCTGAGC
ATGCCCCAAGTGAATATCGTGAAAAAGACCGAGGTGCAGACAGGCGGCTTCAGCAAAGAGTCTATCCTGC
CCAAGAGGAACAGCGATAAGCTGATCGCCAGAAAGAAGGACTGGGACCCTAAGAAGTACGGCGGCTTCCT
GTGGCCCACCGTGGCCTATTCTGTGCTGGTGGTGGCCAAAGTGGAAAAGGGCAAGTCCAAGAAACTGAAG
AGTGTGAAAGAGCTACTGGGGATCACCATCATGGAAAGAAGCAGCTTCGAGAAGAATCCCATCGACTTTC
TGGAAGCCAAGGGCTACAAAGAAGTGAAAAAGGACCTGATCATCAAGCTGCCTAAGTACTCCCTGTTCGA
GCTGGAAAACGGCCGGAAGAGAATGCTGGCCTCTGCCAAGCAGCTGCAGAAGGGAAACGAACTGGCCCTG
CCCTCCAAATATGTGAACTTCCTGTACCTGGCCAGCCACTATGAGAAGCTGAAGGGCTCCCCCGAGGATA
ATGAGCAGAAACAGCTGTTTGTGGAACAGCACAAGCACTACCTGGACGAGATCATCGAGCAGATCAGCGA
GTTCTCCAAGAGAGTGATCCTGGCCGACGCTAATCTGGACAAAGTGCTGTCCGCCTACAACAAGCACCGG
GATAAGCCCATCAGAGAGCAGGCCGAGAATATCATCCACCTGTTTACCCTGACCAATCTGGGAGCCCCTG
CCGCCTTCAAGTACTTTGACACCACCATCGACCGGAAGCAGTACCGGAGCACCAAAGAGGTGCTGGACGC
CACCCTGATCCACCAGAGCATCACCGGCCTGTACGAGACACGGATCGACCTGTCTCAGCTGGGAGGCGAC
AAGCGACCTGCCGCCACAAAGAAGGCTGGACAGGCTAAGAAGAAGAAAGATTACAAAGACGATGACGATA
AGGGATCCGGCGCAACAAACTTCTCTCTGCTGAAACAAGCCGGAGATGTCGAAGAGAATCCTGGACCGAT
GGCCAAGCCTTTGTCTCAAGAAGAATCCACCCTCATTGAAAGAGCAACGGCTACAATCAACAGCATCCCC
ATCTCTGAAGACTACAGCGTCGCCAGCGCAGCTCTCTCTAGCGACGGCCGCATCTTCACTGGTGTCAATG
TATATCATTTTACTGGGGGACCTTGTGCAGAACTCGTGGTGCTGGGCACTGCTGCTGCTGCGGCAGCTGG
CAACCTGACTTGTATCGTCGCGATCGGAAATGAGAACAGGGGCATCTTGAGCCCCTGCGGACGGTGCCGA
CAGGTGCTTCTCGATCTGCATCCTGGGATCAAAGCCATAGTGAAGGACAGTGATGGACAGCCGACGGCAG
TTGGGATTCGTGAATTGCTGCCCTCTGGTTATGTGTGGGAGGGCTAAGAATTCGATATCAAGCTTATCGG
TAATCAACCTCTGGATTACAAAATTTGTGAAAGATTGACTGGTATTCTTAACTATGTTGCTCCTTTTACG
CTATGTGGATACGCTGCTTTAATGCCTTTGTATCATGCTATTGCTTCCCGTATGGCTTTCATTTTCTCCT
CCTTGTATAAATCCTGGTTGCTGTCTCTTTATGAGGAGTTGTGGCCCGTTGTCAGGCAACGTGGCGTGGT
GTGCACTGTGTTTGCTGACGCAACCCCCACTGGTTGGGGCATTGCCACCACCTGTCAGCTCCTTTCCGGG
ACTTTCGCTTTCCCCCTCCCTATTGCCACGGCGGAACTCATCGCCGCCTGCCTTGCCCGCTGCTGGACAG
GGGCTCGGCTGTTGGGCACTGACAATTCCGTGGTGTTGTCGGGGAAATCATCGTCCTTTCCTTGGCTGCT
CGCCTGTGTTGCCACCTGGATTCTGCGCGGGACGTCCTTCTGCTACGTCCCTTCGGCCCTCAATCCAGCG
GACCTTCCTTCCCGCGGCCTGCTGCCGGCTCTGCGGCCTCTTCCGCGTCTTCGCCTTCGCCCTCAGACGA
GTCGGATCTCCCTTTGGGCCGCCTCCCCGCATCGATACCGTCGACCTCGAGACCTAGAAAAACATGGAGC
AATCACAAGTAGCAATACAGCAGCTACCAATGCTGATTGTGCCTGGCTAGAAGCACAAGAGGAGGAGGAG
GTGGGTTTTCCAGTCACACCTCAGGTACCTTTAAGACCAATGACTTACAAGGCAGCTGTAGATCTTAGCC
ACTTTTTAAAAGAAAAGGGGGGACTGGAAGGGCTAATTCACTCCCAACGAAGACAAGATATCCTTGATCT
GTGGATCTACCACACACAAGGCTACTTCCCTGATTGGCAGAACTACACACCAGGGCCAGGGATCAGATAT
CCACTGACCTTTGGATGGTGCTACAAGCTAGTACCAGTTGAGCAAGAGAAGGTAGAAGAAGCCAATGAAG
GAGAGAACACCCGCTTGTTACACCCTGTGAGCCTGCATGGGATGGATGACCCGGAGAGAGAAGTATTAGA
GTGGAGGTTTGACAGCCGCCTAGCATTTCATCACATGGCCCGAGAGCTGCATCCGGACTGTACTGGGTCT
CTCTGGTTAGACCAGATCTGAGCCTGGGAGCTCTCTGGCTAACTAGGGAACCCACTGCTTAAGCCTCAAT
AAAGCTTGCCTTGAGTGCTTCAAGTAGTGTGTGCCCGTCTGTTGTGTGACTCTGGTAACTAGAGATCCCT
CAGACCCTTTTAGTCAGTGTGGAAAATCTCTAGCAGGGCCCGTTTAAACCCGCTGATCAGCCTCGACTGT
GCCTTCTAGTTGCCAGCCATCTGTTGTTTGCCCCTCCCCCGTGCCTTCCTTGACCCTGGAAGGTGCCACT
CCCACTGTCCTTTCCTAATAAAATGAGGAAATTGCATCGCATTGTCTGAGTAGGTGTCATTCTATTCTGG
GGGGTGGGGTGGGGCAGGACAGCAAGGGGGAGGATTGGGAAGACAATAGCAGGCATGCTGGGGATGCGGT
GGGCTCTATGGCTTCTGAGGCGGAAAGAACCAGCTGGGGCTCTAGGGGGTATCCCC
[124 nt withheld, positions 11887-12010]
C
[91 nt withheld, positions 12012-12102]
A
[49 nt withheld, positions 12104-12152]
CCTTTGACGTTGGAGTCCACGTTCTTT
[37 nt withheld, positions 12180-12216]
ACCCTATCTCGGTCTATTCTTTTGATTTATAAGGGATTTTGCCGATTTCGGCCTATTGGTTAAAAAATGA
GCTGATTTAACAAAAATTTAACGCGAATTAATTCTGTGGAATGTGTGTCAGTTAGGGTGTGGAAAGTCCC
CAGGCTCCCCAGCAGGCAGAAGTATGCAAAGCATGCATCTCAATTAGTCAGCAACCAGGTGTGGAAAGTC
CCCAGGCTCCCCAGCAGGCAGAAGTATGCAAAGCATGCATCTCAATTAGTCAGCAACCATAGTCCCGCCC
CTAACTCCGCCCAGTTCCGCCCATTCTCCGCCCCATGGCTGACTAATTTTTTTTATTTATGCAGAGGCCG
AGGCCGCCTCTGCCTCTGAGCTATTCCAGAAGTAGTGAGGAGGCTTTTTTGGAGGCCTAGGCTTTTGCAA
AAAGCTCCCGGGAGCTTGTATATCCATTTTCGGATCTGATCAGCACGTGTTGACAATTAATCATCGGCAT
AGTATATCGGCATAGTATAATACGACAAGGTGAGGAACTAAACCATGGCCAAGTTGACCAGTGCCGTTCC
GGTGCTCACCGCGCGCGACGTCGCCGGAGCGGTCGAGTTCTGGACCGACCGGCTCGGGTTCT
Features (pLannotate 1.2.2; 35 found; start..end, strand, type, name):
    297..422     +  CDS            ble (fragment): BLE_KLEPN - Experimental evidence at protein level: Swiss-Prot protein existence level 1. Binding protein with a strong affinity to the bleomycin family of antibiotics. Binds to CL990; an antimitotic-antibiotic compound. From Klebsiella pneumoniae.
    417..538     +  polyA_signal   SV40 poly(A) signal: SV40 polyadenylation signal
    609..631     -  protein_bind   lac operator (fragment): The lac repressor binds to the lac operator to inhibit transcription in E. coli. This inhibition can be relieved by adding lactose or isopropyl-β-D-thiogalactopyranoside (IPTG). lac repressor encoded by lacI
    635..665     -  promoter       lac promoter: promoter for the E. coli lac operon
    680..701     -  protein_bind   CAP binding site: CAP binding activates transcription in the presence of cAMP. E. coli catabolite activator protein
    714..806     -  CDS            lacI (fragment): lac repressor; lacI; The lac repressor binds to the lac operator to inhibit transcription in E. coli. This inhibition can be relieved by adding lactose or isopropyl-β-D-thiogalactopyranoside (IPTG).
    989..1577    -  rep_origin     ori: high-copy-number ColE1/pMB1/pBR322/pUC origin of replication
   1748..2608    -  CDS            AmpR: β-lactamase; bla; confers resistance to ampicillin, carbenicillin, and related antibiotics
   2609..2713    -  promoter       AmpR promoter: bla
   2772..2824    -  misc_feature   bom (fragment): basis of mobility region from pBR322
   2979..3358    +  enhancer       CMV enhancer: human cytomegalovirus immediate early enhancer
   3359..3558    +  promoter       CMV promoter: human cytomegalovirus (CMV) immediate early promoter
   3576..3756    +  LTR            5' LTR (truncated): truncated 5' long terminal repeat (LTR) from HIV-1
   3803..3928    +  misc_feature   HIV-1 Ψ: packaging signal of human immunodeficiency virus type 1
   3912..4275    +  CDS            HIV-1 gag (fragment): gag protein from human immunodeficiency virus 1; gag
   4421..4654    +  misc_feature   RRE: The Rev response element (RRE) of HIV-1 allows for Rev-dependent mRNA export from the nucleus to the cytoplasm.
   5031..5131    +  CDS            Rev (fragment): human immunodeficiency virus 1 (HIV-1) Rev protein; rev; enhances nuclear export of unspliced and incompletely spliced viral mRNAs
   5181..5298    +  misc_feature   cPPT/CTS: central polypurine tract and central termination sequence of HIV-1
   5347..5365    +  CDS            small t antigen (fragment): SV40 (simian virus 40) small t antigen
   5391..5602    +  promoter       EF-1α core promoter: core promoter for human elongation factor EF-1α
   5627..7345    +  CDS            Cas9(N): N-terminal portion of Streptococcus pyogenes Cas9 (Zetsche et al., 2015)
   7232..9730    +  CDS            Cas9(C): C-terminal portion of Streptococcus pyogenes Cas9 (Zetsche et al., 2015)
   9869..10267   +  CDS            BSD: blasticidin S deaminase; Aspergillus terreus BSD; confers resistance to blasticidin
  10268..10289   +  misc_feature   MCS (fragment): pBluescript multiple cloning site
  10292..10880   +  misc_feature   WPRE: woodchuck hepatitis virus posttranscriptional regulatory element
  10817..11398   +  CDS            nef (fragment): NEF_HV1H2 - Experimental evidence at protein level: Swiss-Prot protein existence level 1. Extracellular Nef protein targets CD4(+) T-lymphocytes for apoptosis by interacting with CXCR4 surface receptors. From Human immunodeficiency virus type 1 group M subtype B (isolate HXB2) (HIV-1).
  11405..11585   +  LTR            5' LTR (truncated): truncated 5' long terminal repeat (LTR) from HIV-1
  11617..11841   +  polyA_signal   bGH poly(A) signal: bovine growth hormone polyadenylation signal
  11845..11866   +  promoter       SV40 promoter (fragment): SV40 enhancer and early promoter
  11887..12315   +  rep_origin     f1 ori (sequence partly withheld): f1 bacteriophage origin of replication; arrow indicates direction of (+) strand synthesis
  12342..12413   +  promoter       SV40 promoter (fragment): SV40 enhancer and early promoter
  12414..12485   +  promoter       SV40 promoter (fragment): SV40 enhancer and early promoter
  12489..12623   +  rep_origin     SV40 ori: SV40 origin of replication
  12685..12732   +  promoter       EM7 promoter: synthetic bacterial promoter&nbsp
  12751..287     +  CDS            BleoR (across the origin): antibiotic-binding protein; Sh ble from Streptoalloteichus hindustanus; confers resistance to bleomycin, phleomycin, and Zeocin™
