[The description below was written by a language model from this plasmid's Addgene catalogue record and pLannotate feature annotations shown in this document.]
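Description:
SpG is a lentiviral transfer plasmid for mammalian expression of SpG, a human codon-optimized variant of Streptococcus pyogenes Cas9, built on the pFUGW backbone and listed at roughly 12.9 kb (the sequenced record is 12,838 nt). It is propagated in E. coli through a high-copy ColE1/pUC-type origin with ampicillin selection (AmpR). The backbone outside the viral region also carries an f1 origin, an SV40 promoter/origin and an EM7-driven bleomycin/Zeocin resistance gene with an SV40 poly(A) signal. The catalogue entry, however, lists only blasticidin as the mammalian selectable marker.

The viral cassette has a CMV enhancer/promoter fused to a truncated HIV-1 5' LTR, which drives transcription of the genomic RNA in packaging cells. This is followed by the Ψ packaging signal with a partial gag sequence, the RRE for Rev-dependent nuclear export, and the cPPT/CTS. Downstream, the short EF-1α core promoter (EFS) drives a single open reading frame annotated as the N- and C-terminal portions of SpCas9, corresponding to the SpG coding sequence. According to the record, this carries a C-terminal NLS and FLAG tag and is linked through a P2A self-cleaving peptide to blasticidin S deaminase. Nuclease and resistance marker are therefore produced from one transcript as separate proteins. A WPRE enhances transcript expression, and the cassette ends with the truncated 3' LTR followed by a bGH poly(A) signal.

The plasmid carries no guide RNA cassette in the annotated features, so guides must be supplied separately. It is suited to generating blasticidin-selected cells that stably express SpG, and it was deposited with a study modelling genome-editing efficiencies and outcomes.
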