Addgene plasmid #198543: SpG
Purpose: Expresses human codon-optimized SpG and blasticidin resistance: EFS promoter-SpG-NLS-FLAG-P2A-BSD
Depositing lab: Hyongbum Kim. Depositing organization: Yonsei University Health System. Publication: Deep learning models to predict the editing efficiencies and outcomes of diverse base editors. Kim N, Choi S, Kim S, Song M, Seo JH, Min S, Park J, Cho SR, Kim HH. Nat Biotechnol. 2024 Mar;42(3):484-497. doi: 10.1038/s41587-023-01792-x PubMed 37188916.
Backbone
  Vector backbone: pFUGW
  Total vector size (bp): 12859
  Vector type: Mammalian Expression, Lentiviral, CRISPR
  Selectable markers: Blasticidin
Growth in bacteria
  Bacterial resistance: Ampicillin, 100 μg/mL
  Growth temperature: 37°C
  Growth strain: NEB Stable
  Copy number: Unknown
Gene/Insert
  Gene/Insert name: SpG
  Insert size (bp): 4641
  Promoter: EFS
  Tag / fusion protein: NLS (C terminal on insert); FLAG (C terminal on insert); BSD (C terminal on insert)
  Cloning method: Gibson Cloning
  Sequencing primers: 5′ 5' - ggtcttgaaaggagtgggaattgg - 3'; 3′ 5' - CAGGTCGCTTGTCGCCTCC - 3'
Terms and licenses: Academic/Nonprofit Terms; Industry Terms: Not Available to Industry
How to cite: SpG was a gift from Hyongbum Kim (Addgene plasmid # 198543 ; http://n2t.net/addgene:198543 ; RRID:Addgene_198543)
