>Addgene plasmid #198543 | SpG | depositor partial sequence | sequence record 384706 | SpG sequence 4641 bps
ATGGACAAGAAGTACAGCATCGGCCTGGACATCGGCACCAACTCTGTGGGCTGGGCCGTGATCACCGACG
AGTACAAGGTGCCCAGCAAGAAATTCAAGGTGCTGGGCAACACCGACCGGCACAGCATCAAGAAGAACCT
GATCGGAGCCCTGCTGTTCGACAGCGGCGAAACAGCCGAGGCCACCCGGCTGAAGAGAACCGCCAGAAGA
AGATACACCAGACGGAAGAACCGGATCTGCTATCTGCAAGAGATCTTCAGCAACGAGATGGCCAAGGTGG
ACGACAGCTTCTTCCACAGACTGGAAGAGTCCTTCCTGGTGGAAGAGGATAAGAAGCACGAGCGGCACCC
CATCTTCGGCAACATCGTGGACGAGGTGGCCTACCACGAGAAGTACCCCACCATCTACCACCTGAGAAAG
AAACTGGTGGACAGCACCGACAAGGCCGACCTGCGGCTGATCTATCTGGCCCTGGCCCACATGATCAAGT
TCCGGGGCCACTTCCTGATCGAGGGCGACCTGAACCCCGACAACAGCGACGTGGACAAGCTGTTCATCCA
GCTGGTGCAGACCTACAACCAGCTGTTCGAGGAAAACCCCATCAACGCCAGCGGCGTGGACGCCAAGGCC
ATCCTGTCTGCCAGACTGAGCAAGAGCAGACGGCTGGAAAATCTGATCGCCCAGCTGCCCGGCGAGAAGA
AGAATGGCCTGTTCGGAAACCTGATTGCCCTGAGCCTGGGCCTGACCCCCAACTTCAAGAGCAACTTCGA
CCTGGCCGAGGATGCCAAACTGCAGCTGAGCAAGGACACCTACGACGACGACCTGGACAACCTGCTGGCC
CAGATCGGCGACCAGTACGCCGACCTGTTTCTGGCCGCCAAGAACCTGTCCGACGCCATCCTGCTGAGCG
ACATCCTGAGAGTGAACACCGAGATCACCAAGGCCCCCCTGAGCGCCTCTATGATCAAGAGATACGACGA
GCACCACCAGGACCTGACCCTGCTGAAAGCTCTCGTGCGGCAGCAGCTGCCTGAGAAGTACAAAGAGATT
TTCTTCGACCAGAGCAAGAACGGCTACGCCGGCTACATTGACGGCGGAGCCAGCCAGGAAGAGTTCTACA
AGTTCATCAAGCCCATCCTGGAAAAGATGGACGGCACCGAGGAACTGCTCGTGAAGCTGAACAGAGAGGA
CCTGCTGCGGAAGCAGCGGACCTTCGACAACGGCAGCATCCCCCACCAGATCCACCTGGGAGAGCTGCAC
GCCATTCTGCGGCGGCAGGAAGATTTTTACCCATTCCTGAAGGACAACCGGGAAAAGATCGAGAAGATCC
TGACCTTCCGCATCCCCTACTACGTGGGCCCTCTGGCCAGGGGAAACAGCAGATTCGCCTGGATGACCAG
AAAGAGCGAGGAAACCATCACCCCCTGGAACTTCGAGGAAGTGGTGGACAAGGGCGCTTCCGCCCAGAGC
TTCATCGAGCGGATGACCAACTTCGATAAGAACCTGCCCAACGAGAAGGTGCTGCCCAAGCACAGCCTGC
TGTACGAGTACTTCACCGTGTATAACGAGCTGACCAAAGTGAAATACGTGACCGAGGGAATGAGAAAGCC
CGCCTTCCTGAGCGGCGAGCAGAAAAAGGCCATCGTGGACCTGCTGTTCAAGACCAACCGGAAAGTGACC
GTGAAGCAGCTGAAAGAGGACTACTTCAAGAAAATCGAGTGCTTCGACTCCGTGGAAATCTCCGGCGTGG
AAGATCGGTTCAACGCCTCCCTGGGCACATACCACGATCTGCTGAAAATTATCAAGGACAAGGACTTCCT
GGACAATGAGGAAAACGAGGACATTCTGGAAGATATCGTGCTGACCCTGACACTGTTTGAGGACAGAGAG
ATGATCGAGGAACGGCTGAAAACCTATGCCCACCTGTTCGACGACAAAGTGATGAAGCAGCTGAAGCGGC
GGAGATACACCGGCTGGGGCAGGCTGAGCCGGAAGCTGATCAACGGCATCCGGGACAAGCAGTCCGGCAA
GACAATCCTGGATTTCCTGAAGTCCGACGGCTTCGCCAACAGAAACTTCATGCAGCTGATCCACGACGAC
AGCCTGACCTTTAAAGAGGACATCCAGAAAGCCCAGGTGTCCGGCCAGGGCGATAGCCTGCACGAGCACA
TTGCCAATCTGGCCGGCAGCCCCGCCATTAAGAAGGGCATCCTGCAGACAGTGAAGGTGGTGGACGAGCT
CGTGAAAGTGATGGGCCGGCACAAGCCCGAGAACATCGTGATCGAAATGGCCAGAGAGAACCAGACCACC
CAGAAGGGACAGAAGAACAGCCGCGAGAGAATGAAGCGGATCGAAGAGGGCATCAAAGAGCTGGGCAGCC
AGATCCTGAAAGAACACCCCGTGGAAAACACCCAGCTGCAGAACGAGAAGCTGTACCTGTACTACCTGCA
GAATGGGCGGGATATGTACGTGGACCAGGAACTGGACATCAACCGGCTGTCCGACTACGATGTGGACCAT
ATCGTGCCTCAGAGCTTTCTGAAGGACGACTCCATCGACAACAAGGTGCTGACCAGAAGCGACAAGAACC
GGGGCAAGAGCGACAACGTGCCCTCCGAAGAGGTCGTGAAGAAGATGAAGAACTACTGGCGGCAGCTGCT
GAACGCCAAGCTGATTACCCAGAGAAAGTTCGACAATCTGACCAAGGCCGAGAGAGGCGGCCTGAGCGAA
CTGGATAAGGCCGGCTTCATCAAGAGACAGCTGGTGGAAACCCGGCAGATCACAAAGCACGTGGCACAGA
TCCTGGACTCCCGGATGAACACTAAGTACGACGAGAATGACAAGCTGATCCGGGAAGTGAAAGTGATCAC
CCTGAAGTCCAAGCTGGTGTCCGATTTCCGGAAGGATTTCCAGTTTTACAAAGTGCGCGAGATCAACAAC
TACCACCACGCCCACGACGCCTACCTGAACGCCGTCGTGGGAACCGCCCTGATCAAAAAGTACCCTAAGC
TGGAAAGCGAGTTCGTGTACGGCGACTACAAGGTGTACGACGTGCGGAAGATGATCGCCAAGAGCGAGCA
GGAAATCGGCAAGGCTACCGCCAAGTACTTCTTCTACAGCAACATCATGAACTTTTTCAAGACCGAGATT
ACCCTGGCCAACGGCGAGATCCGGAAGCGGCCTCTGATCGAGACAAACGGCGAAACCGGGGAGATCGTGT
GGGATAAGGGCCGGGATTTTGCCACCGTGCGGAAAGTGCTGAGCATGCCCCAAGTGAATATCGTGAAAAA
GACCGAGGTGCAGACAGGCGGCTTCAGCAAAGAGTCTATCCTGCCCAAGAGGAACAGCGATAAGCTGATC
GCCAGAAAGAAGGACTGGGACCCTAAGAAGTACGGCGGCTTCCTGTGGCCCACCGTGGCCTATTCTGTGC
TGGTGGTGGCCAAAGTGGAAAAGGGCAAGTCCAAGAAACTGAAGAGTGTGAAAGAGCTACTGGGGATCAC
CATCATGGAAAGAAGCAGCTTCGAGAAGAATCCCATCGACTTTCTGGAAGCCAAGGGCTACAAAGAAGTG
AAAAAGGACCTGATCATCAAGCTGCCTAAGTACTCCCTGTTCGAGCTGGAAAACGGCCGGAAGAGAATGC
TGGCCTCTGCCAAGCAGCTGCAGAAGGGAAACGAACTGGCCCTGCCCTCCAAATATGTGAACTTCCTGTA
CCTGGCCAGCCACTATGAGAAGCTGAAGGGCTCCCCCGAGGATAATGAGCAGAAACAGCTGTTTGTGGAA
CAGCACAAGCACTACCTGGACGAGATCATCGAGCAGATCAGCGAGTTCTCCAAGAGAGTGATCCTGGCCG
ACGCTAATCTGGACAAAGTGCTGTCCGCCTACAACAAGCACCGGGATAAGCCCATCAGAGAGCAGGCCGA
GAATATCATCCACCTGTTTACCCTGACCAATCTGGGAGCCCCTGCCGCCTTCAAGTACTTTGACACCACC
ATCGACCGGAAGCAGTACCGGAGCACCAAAGAGGTGCTGGACGCCACCCTGATCCACCAGAGCATCACCG
GCCTGTACGAGACACGGATCGACCTGTCTCAGCTGGGAGGCGACAAGCGACCTGCCGCCACAAAGAAGGC
TGGACAGGCTAAGAAGAAGAAAGATTACAAAGACGATGACGATAAGGGATCCGGCGCAACAAACTTCTCT
CTGCTGAAACAAGCCGGAGATGTCGAAGAGAATCCTGGACCGATGGCCAAGCCTTTGTCTCAAGAAGAAT
CCACCCTCATTGAAAGAGCAACGGCTACAATCAACAGCATCCCCATCTCTGAAGACTACAGCGTCGCCAG
CGCAGCTCTCTCTAGCGACGGCCGCATCTTCACTGGTGTCAATGTATATCATTTTACTGGGGGACCTTGT
GCAGAACTCGTGGTGCTGGGCACTGCTGCTGCTGCGGCAGCTGGCAACCTGACTTGTATCGTCGCGATCG
GAAATGAGAACAGGGGCATCTTGAGCCCCTGCGGACGGTGCCGACAGGTGCTTCTCGATCTGCATCCTGG
GATCAAAGCCATAGTGAAGGACAGTGATGGACAGCCGACGGCAGTTGGGATTCGTGAATTGCTGCCCTCT
GGTTATGTGTGGGAGGGCTAA
